>Addgene plasmid #14030 | pCyPet-His | depositor full sequence | sequence record 7788 | Author sequence
CCGGGGATCCTCTAGAGTCGACCTGCAGGCATGCAAGCTTGGCTGTTTTGGCGGATGAGAGAAGATTTTC
AGCCTGATACAGATTAAATCAGAACGCAGAAGCGGTCTGATAAAACAGAATTTGCCTGGCGGCAGTAGCG
CGGTGGTCCCACCTGACCCCATGCCGAACTCAGAAGTGAAACGCCGTAGCGCCGATGGTAGTGTGGGGTC
TCCCCATGCGAGAGTAGGGAACTGCCAGGCATCAAATAAAACGAAAGGCTCAGTCGAAAGACTGGGCCTT
TCGTTTTATCTGTTGTTTGTCGGTGAACGCTCTCCTGAGTAGGACAAATCCGCCGGGAGCGGATTTGAAC
GTTGCGAAGCAACGGCCCGGAGGGTGGCGGGCAGGACGCCCGCCATAAACTGCCAGGCATCAAATTAAGC
AGAAGGCCATCCTGACGGATGGCCTTTTTGCGTTTCTACAAACTCTTTTGTTTATTTTTCTAAATACATT
CAAATATGTATCCGCTCATGAGACAATAACCCTGATAAATGCTTCAATAATATTGAAAAAGGAAGAGTAT
GAGTATTCAACATTTCCGTGTCGCCCTTATTCCCTTTTTTGCGGCATTTTGCCTTCCTGTTTTTGCTCAC
CCAGAAACGCTGGTGAAAGTAAAAGATGCTGAAGATCAGTTGGGTGCAGCAAACTATTAACTGGCGAACT
ACTTACTCTAGCTTCCCGGCAACAATTAATAGACTGGATGGAGGCGGATAAAGTTGCAGGACCACTTCTG
CGCTCGGCCCTTCCGGCTGGCTGGTTTATTGCTGATAAATCTGGAGCCGGTGAGCGTGGGTCTCGCGGTA
TCATTGCAGCACTGGGGCCAGATGGTAAGCCCTCCCGTATCGTAGTTATCTACACGACGGGGAGTCAGGC
AACTATGGATGAACGAAATAGACAGATCGCTGAGATAGGTGCCTCACTGATTAAGCATTGGTAACTGTCA
GACCAAGTTTACTCATATATACTTTAGATTGATT
[125 nt withheld, positions 1015-1139]
C
[141 nt withheld, positions 1141-1281]
CCTTTGACGTTGGAGTCCACGTTCTTTAATAGTGGACTCTTGTTCCAAACTTGAACAACACTCAACCCTA
TCTCGGGCTATTCTTTTGATTTATAAGGGATTTTGCCGATTTCGGCCTATTGGTTAAAAAATGAGCTGAT
TTAACAAAAATTTAACGCGAATTTTAACAAAATATTAACGTTTACAATTTAAAAGGATCTAGGTGAAGAT
CCTTTTTGATAATCTCATGACCAAAATCCCTTAACGTGAGTTTTCGTTCCACTGAGCGTCAGACCCCGTA
GAAAAGATCAAAGGATCTTCTTGAGATCCTTTTTTTCTGCGCGTAATCTGCTGCTTGCAAACAAAAAAAC
CACCGCTACCAGCGGTGGTTTGTTTGCCGGATCAAGAGCTACCAACTCTTTTTCCGAAGGTAACTGGCTT
CAGCAGAGCGCAGATACCAAATACTGTCCTTCTAGTGTAGCCGTAGTTAGGCCACCACTTCAAGAACTCT
GTAGCACCGCCTACATACCTCGCTCTGCTAATCCTGTTACCAGTCAGGCATTTGAGAAGCACACGGTCAC
ACTGCTTCCGGTAGTCAATAAACCGGTAAACCAGCAATAGACATAAGCGGCTATTTAACGACCCTGCCCT
GAACCGACGACCGGGTCGAATTTGCTTTCGAATTTCTGCCATTCATCCGCTTATTATCACTTATTCAGGC
GTAGCACCAGGCGTTTAAGGGCACCAATAACTGCCTTAAAAAAATTACGCCCCGCCCTGCCACTCATCGC
AGTACTGTTGTAATTCATTAAGCATTCTGCCGACATGGAAGCCATCACAGACGGCATGATGAACCTGAAT
CGCCAGCGGCATCAGCACCTTGTCGCCTTGCGTATAATATTTGCCCATGGTGAAAACGGGGGCGAAGAAG
TTGTCCATATTGGCCACGTTTAAATCAAAACTGGTGAAACTCACCCAGGGATTGGCTGAGACGAAAAACA
TATTCTCAATAAACCCTTTAGGGAAATAGGCCAGGTTTTCACCGTAACACGCCACATCTTGCGAATATAT
GTGTAGAAACTGCCGGAAATCGTCGTGGTATTCACTCCAGAGCGATGAAAACGTTTCAGTTTGCTCATGG
AAAACGGTGTAACAAGGGTGAACACTATCCCATATCACCAGCTCACCGTCTTTCATTGCCATACGGAATT
CCGGATGAGCATTCATCAGGCGGGCAAGAATGTGAATAAAGGCCGGATAAAACTTGTGCTTATTTTTCTT
TACGGTCTTTAAAAAGGCCGTAATATCCAGCTGAACGGTCTGGTTATAGGTACATTGAGCAACTGACTGA
AATGCCTCAAAATGTTCTTTACGATGCCATTGGGATATATCAACGGTGGTATATCCAGTGATTTTTTTCT
CCATTTTAGCTTCCTTAGCTCCTGAAAATCTCGATAACTCAAAAAATACGCCCGGTAGTGATCTTATTTC
ATTATGGTGAAAGTTGGAACCTCTTACGTGCCGATCAACGTCTCATTTTCGCCAAAAGTTGGCCCAGGGC
TTCCCGGTATCAACAGGGACACCAGGATTTATTTATTCTGCGAAGTGATCTTCCGTCACAGGTATTTATT
CGGCGCAAAGTGCGTCGGGTGATGCTGCCAACTTACTGATTTAGTGTATGATGGTGTTTTTGAGGTGCTC
CAGTGGCTTCTGTTTCTATCAGCTGTCCCTCCTGTTCAGCTACTGACGGGGTGGTGCGTAACGGCAAAAG
CACCGCCGGACATCAGCGCTAGCGGAGTGTATACTGGCTTACTATGTTGGCACTGATGAGGGTGTCAGTG
AAGTGCTTCATGTGGCAGGAGAAAAAAGGCTGCACCGGTGCGTCAGCAGAATATGTGATACAGGATATAT
TCCGCTTCCTCGCTCACTGACTCGCTACGCTCGGTCGTTCGACTGCGGCGAGCGGAAATGGCTTACGAAC
GGGGCGGAGATTTCCTGGAAGATGCCAGGAAGATACTTAACAGGGAAGTGAGAGGGCCGCGGCAAAGCCG
TTTTTCCATAGGCTCCGCCCCCCTGACAAGCATCACGAAATCTGACGCTCAAATCAGTGGTGGCGAAACC
CGACAGGACTATAAAGATACCAGGCGTTTCCCCCTGGCGGCTCCCTCGTGCGCTCTCCTGTTCCTGCCTT
TCGGTTTACCGGTGTCATTCCGCTGTTATGGCCGCGTTTGTCTCATTCCACGCCTGACACTCAGTTCCGG
GTAGGCAGTTCGCTCCAAGCTGGACTGTATGCACGAACCCCCCGTTCAGTCCGACCGCTGCGCCTTATCC
GGTAACTATCGTCTTGAGTCCAACCCGGAAAGACATGCAAAAGCACCACTGGCAGCAGCCACTGGTAATT
GATTTAGAGGAGTTAGTCTTGAAGTCATGCGCCGGTTAAGGCTAAACTGAAAGGACAAGTTTTGGTGACT
GCGCTCCTCCAAGCCAGTTACCTCGGTTCAAAGAGTTGGTAGCTCAGAGAACCTTCGAAAAACCGCCCTG
CAAGGCGGTTTTTTCGTTTTCAGAGCAAGAGATTACGCGCAGACCAAAACGATCTCAAGAAGATCATCTT
ATTAATCAGATAAAATATTTGCTCATGAGCCCGAAGTGGCGAGCCCGATCTTCCCCATCGGTGATGTCGG
CGATATAGGCGCCAGCAACCGCACCTGTGGCGCCGGTGATGCCGGCCACGATGCGTCCGGCGTAGAGGAT
CTGCTCATGTTTGACAGCTTATCATCGATGCATAATGTGCCTGTCAAATGGACGAAGCAGGGATTCTGCA
AACCCTATGCTACTCCGTCAAGCCGTCAATTGTCTGATTCGTTACCAATTATGACAACTTGACGGCTACA
TCATTCACTTTTTCTTCACAACCGGCACGGAACTCGCTCGGGCTGGCCCCGGTGCATTTTTTAAATACCC
GCGAGAAATAGAGTTGATCGTCAAAACCAACATTGCGACCGACGGTGGCGATAGGCATCCGGGTGGTGCT
CAAAAGCAGCTTCGCCTGGCTGATACGTTGGTCCTCGCGCCAGCTTAAGACGCTAATCCCTAACTGCTGG
CGGAAAAGATGTGACAGACGCGACGGCGACAAGCAAACATGCTGTGCGACGCTGGCGATATCAAAATTGC
TGTCTGCCAGGTGATCGCTGATGTACTGACAAGCCTCGCGTACCCGATTATCCATCGGTGGATGGAGCGA
CTCGTTAATCGCTTCCATGCGCCGCAGTAACAATTGCTCAAGCAGATTTATCGCCAGCAGCTCCGAATAG
CGCCCTTCCCCTTGCCCGGCGTTAATGATTTGCCCAAACAGGTCGCTGAAATGCGGCTGGTGCGCTTCAT
CCGGGCGAAAGAACCCCGTATTGGCAAATATTGACGGCCAGTTAAGCCATTCATGCCAGTAGGCGCGCGG
ACGAAAGTAAACCCACTGGTGATACCATTCGCGAGCCTCCGGATGACGACCGTAGTGATGAATCTCTCCT
GGCGGGAACAGCAAAATATCACCCGGTCGGCAAACAAATTCTCGTCCCTGATTTTTCACCACCCCCTGAC
CGCGAATGGTGAGATTGAGAATATAACCTTTCATTCCCAGCGGTCGGTCGATAAAAAAATCGAGATAACC
GTTGGCCTCAATCGGCGTTAAACCCGCCACCAGATGGGCATTAAACGAGTATCCCGGCAGCAGGGGATCA
TTTTGCGCTTCAGCCATACTTTTCATACTCCCGCCATTCAGAGAAGAAACCAATTGTCCATATTGCATCA
GACATTGCCGTCACTGCGTCTTTTACTGGCTCTTCTCGCTAACCAAACCGGTAACCCCGCTTATTAAAAG
CATTCTGTAACAAAGCGGGACCAAAGCCATGACAAAAACGCGTAACAAAAGTGTCTATAATCACGGCAGA
AAAGTCCACATTGATTATTTGCACGGCGTCACACTTTGCTATGCCATAGCATTTTTATCCATAAGATTAG
CGGATCCTACCTGACGCTTTTTATCGCAACTCTCTACTGTTTCTCCATACCCGTTTTTTTGGGCTAGCGA
ATTCGAGCTCGGCCACGAAGGCCAGGAGTGAAACGATGTCTAAAGGTGAAGAATTATTCGGCGGTATCGT
CCCAATTTTAGTTGAATTAGAGGGTGATGTTAATGGTCACAAATTTTCTGTCTCCGGTGAAGGTGAAGGT
GATGCTACGTACGGTAAATTGACCTTAAAATTTATTTGTACTACTGGTAAATTGCCAGTTCCATGGCCAA
CCTTAGTCACTACTCTGACTTGGGGTGTTCAATGTTTTTCTAGATACCCAGATCATATGAAACAACATGA
CTTTTTCAAGTCTGTCATGCCAGAAGGTTATGTTCAAGAAAGAACTATTTTTTTCAAAGATGACGGTAAC
TACAAGACCAGAGCTGAAGTCAAGTTTGAAGGTGATACCTTAGTTAATAGAATCGAATTAAAAGGTATTG
ATTTTAAAGAAGATGGTAACATTTTAGGTCACAAATTGGAATACAACTATATCTCTCACAATGTTTACAT
CACCGCTGACAAACAAAAGAATGGTATCAAAGCTAACTTCAAAGCCAGACACAACATTACCGATGGTTCT
GTTCAATTAGCTGACCATTATCAACAAAATACTCCAATTGGTGATGGTCCAGTCATCTTGCCAGACAACC
ATTACTTATCCACTCAATCTGCCTTATCTAAAGATCCAAACGAAAAGAGAGACCACATGGTCTTGCTCGA
ATTTGTTACTGCTGCTGGTATTACCCATGGTATGGATGAATTGTACAAACACCACCACCACCACCACTAA
GGCCAAGGTGGCCGGTAC
Features (pLannotate 1.2.2; 20 found; start..end, strand, type, name):
    124..239     +  ncRNA          5S rRNA: Accession: RF00001 - 5S ribosomal RNA
    243..329     +  terminator     rrnB T1 terminator: Escherichia coli rrnB; transcription terminator T1 from the E. coli rrnB gene
    421..448     +  terminator     rrnB T2 terminator: transcription terminator T2 from the E. coli rrnB gene
    467..558     +  promoter       AmpR promoter: bla
    559..678     +  CDS            AmpR (fragment): β-lactamase; bla; confers resistance to ampicillin, carbenicillin, and related antibiotics
    679..973     +  CDS            bla(M) (fragment): β-lactamase lacking the signal sequence; bla(M); allows cytosolic expression of β-lactamase
   1016..1471    +  rep_origin     f1 ori (sequence partly withheld): f1 bacteriophage origin of replication; arrow indicates direction of (+) strand synthesis
   1582..1815    +  rep_origin     ori (fragment): high-copy-number ColE1/pMB1/pBR322/pUC origin of replication
   2026..2685    -  CDS            CmR: chloramphenicol acetyltransferase; cat; confers resistance to chloramphenicol
   2686..2788    -  promoter       cat promoter: promoter of the E. coli cat gene encoding chloramphenicol acetyltransferase
   2909..3052    +  mobile_element IS1 (fragment): prokaryotic transposable element IS1
   3171..3226    -  rep_origin     RSF ori (fragment): Plasmids containing the RSF 1030 origin of replication can be propagated in E. coli cells that contain additional plasmids with compatible origins.
   3314..3859    -  rep_origin     p15A ori: Plasmids containing the medium-copy-number p15A origin of replication can be propagated in E. coli cells that contain a second plasmid with the ColE1 origin.
   3892..4012    -  CDS            TcR (fragment): tetracycline efflux protein; tet; confers resistance to tetracycline
   4022..4040    +  promoter       tet promoter (fragment): E. coli promoter for tetracycline efflux protein gene
   4130..5008    -  CDS            araC: L-arabinose regulatory protein; araC
   5035..5319    +  promoter       araBAD promoter: araBAD; promoter of the L-arabinose operon of E. coli; the araC regulatory gene is transcribed in the opposite direction (Guzman et al., 1995)
   5377..6090    +  CDS            CyPet: cyan fluorescent protein optimized for FRET with YPet (Nguyen and Daugherty, 2005)
   6091..6108    +  CDS            9xHis (fragment): 9xHis affinity tag
   6124..40      +  misc_feature   MCS (fragment) (across the origin): pUC18/19 multiple cloning site
