[The description below was written by a language model from this plasmid's Addgene catalogue record and pLannotate feature annotations shown in this document.]
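Description:
pCyPet-His is a bacterial expression plasmid built on the pBAD33 backbone for arabinose-inducible production of the cyan fluorescent protein CyPet in E. coli. The annotated sequence (about 6.1 kb) carries a complete p15A origin of replication and an intact chloramphenicol acetyltransferase gene with its cat promoter, so the plasmid is selected with chloramphenicol. p15A is generally regarded as a medium-copy origin compatible with ColE1-type plasmids, although the catalogue entry lists the construct as high copy. The table also shows an f1 phage origin and several backbone remnants that appear only as fragments and are not expected to be functional: partial β-lactamase coding sequence, a piece of a ColE1/pUC-type origin, a short RSF origin match, an IS1 fragment and a tetracycline resistance fragment.

The expression cassette consists of the araC regulator gene transcribed divergently from the araBAD promoter, which drives the CyPet open reading frame. AraC represses the promoter in the absence of L-arabinose and activates it when the sugar is present, giving tunable, tightly controlled expression. CyPet is fused at its C terminus to a six-histidine tag (annotated as a fragment of a longer His tag) that permits metal-affinity purification, and transcription is terminated downstream by the rrnB T1 and T2 terminators. The insert was cloned between SacI and KpnI sites, both retained, and the depositor notes that SfiI sites flank the gene, which facilitates transferring it or swapping in variants. CyPet was developed as a FRET donor optimised for pairing with the yellow protein YPet, so this plasmid is suited to producing and purifying the protein for FRET characterisation or as a source of the coding sequence.
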