Addgene plasmid #14030: pCyPet-His
Depositing lab: Patrick Daugherty. Depositing organization: University of California, Santa Barbara. Publication: Evolutionary optimization of fluorescent proteins for intracellular FRET. Nguyen AW, Daugherty PS. Nat Biotechnol. 2005 Mar . 23(3):355-60. 10.1038/nbt1066 PubMed 15696158.
Backbone
  Vector backbone: pBAD33
  Backbone size w/o insert (bp): 5352
  Vector type: Bacterial Expression
Growth in bacteria
  Bacterial resistance: Chloramphenicol, 25 μg/mL
  Growth temperature: 37°C
  Growth strain: DH5alpha
  Copy number: High Copy
Gene/Insert
  Gene/Insert name: CyPet
  Tag / fusion protein: 6xHis (C terminal on insert)
  Cloning method: Restriction Enzyme; 5′ cloning site SacI (not destroyed); 3′ cloning site KpnI (not destroyed)
  Sequencing primers: 5′ See map
Terms and licenses: Academic/Nonprofit Terms; Industry Terms: Not Available to Industry
Depositor comments: SfiI sites were added before and after gene.
How to cite: pCyPet-His was a gift from Patrick Daugherty (Addgene plasmid # 14030 ; http://n2t.net/addgene:14030 ; RRID:Addgene_14030)
