>Addgene plasmid #14030 | pCyPet-His | addgene partial sequence | sequence record 70776 | TrcHis_rev
CCAAACAGCCAGCTTGCATGCCTGCAGGTCGACTCTAGAGGATCCCCGGGTACCGGCCACCTTGGCCTTA
GTGGTGGTGGTGGTGGTGTTTGTACAATTCATCCATACCATGGGTAATACCAGCAGCAGTAACAAATTCG
AGCAAGACCATGTGGTCTCTCTTTTCGTTTGGATCTTTAGATAAGGCAGATTGAGTGGATAAGTAATGGT
TGTCTGGCAAGATGACTGGACCATCACCAATTGGAGTATTTTGTTGATAATGGTCAGCTAATTGAACAGA
ACCATCGGTAATGTTGTGTCTGGCTTTGAAGTTAGCTTTGATACCATTCTTTTGTTTGTCAGCGGTGATG
TAAACATTGTGAGAGATATAGTTGTATTCCAATTTGTGACCTAAAATGTTACCATCTTCTTTAAAATCAA
TACCTTTTAATTCGATTCTATTAACTAAGGTATCACCTTCAAACTTGACTTCAGCTCTGGTCTTGTAGTT
ACCGTCATCTTTGAAAAAAATAGTTCTTTCTTGAACATAACCTTCTGGCATGACAGACTTGAAAAAGTCA
TGTTGTTTCATATGATCTGGGTATCTAGAAAAACATTGAACACCCCAAGTCAGAGTAGTGACTAAGGTTG
GCCATGGAACTGGCAATTTACCAGTAGTACAAATAAATTTTAAGGTCAATTTACCGTACGTAGCATCACC
TTCACCTTCACCGGAGACAGAAAATTTGTGACCATTAACATCACCCTCTAATTCAACTAAAATTGGGACG
ATACCGCCGAATAATTCTTCACCTTTAGACATCGTTTCACTCCTGGCCTTCGTGGCCGAGCTCGAATTCG
CTAGCCCAAAAAAAACGGGTATGGAGAAACAGTAGAGAGTTGCGATAA
